Addgene plasmid #196797: pGG-PIP59
Purpose: Contains MYB72 promoter
Depositing lab: Marc Somssich. Depositing organization: University of Melbourne. Publication: Resolving spatially distinct phytohormone response zones in Arabidopsis thaliana roots colonized by Fusarium oxysporum. Calabria J, Wang L, Rast-Somssich MI, Chen HW, Watt M, Persson S, Andersen TG, Idnurm A, Somssich M. J Exp Bot. 2025 Jan 17:erae516. doi: 10.1093/jxb/erae516. PubMed 39823275.
Backbone
  Vector backbone: pGGA000
  Total vector size (bp): 7303
  Vector type: GreenGate (GG) Entry Vector
Growth in bacteria
  Bacterial resistance: Ampicillin, 100 μg/mL
  Growth temperature: 37°C
  Growth strain: DH5alpha
  Copy number: High Copy
Gene/Insert
  Gene/Insert name: ARABIDOPSIS THALIANA MYB DOMAIN PROTEIN 72 (alt names: MYB72; AT1G56160)
  Species: A. thaliana (mustard weed)
  Insert size (bp): 4619
  Entrez Gene: MYB72 (a.k.a. AT1G56160, ARABIDOPSIS THALIANA MYB DOMAIN PROTEIN 72, ATMYB72, F14G9.22, myb domain protein 72)
Terms and licenses: Academic/Nonprofit Terms; Industry Terms: Not Available to Industry
Depositor comments: Please visit https://doi.org/10.1101/2022.12.20.521292 for bioRxiv preprint.
How to cite: pGG-PIP59 was a gift from Marc Somssich (Addgene plasmid # 196797 ; http://n2t.net/addgene:196797 ; RRID:Addgene_196797)
