[The description below was written by a language model from this plasmid's Addgene catalogue record and pLannotate feature annotations shown in this document.]
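Description:
pGG-PIP59 is a GreenGate entry vector built on the pGGA000 backbone, the module position that in the GreenGate Golden Gate cloning system is used for plant promoters. It is a small bacterial cloning plasmid of about 7.3 kb, propagated in E. coli at high copy from a ColE1/pUC-type origin and selected with ampicillin through the β-lactamase gene and its native promoter. The remaining annotated backbone elements are typical remnants of a pUC/pGEM-style cloning vector: a lac promoter/operator region with CAP binding site, a lacZα fragment, short lacI, rop and bom fragments, and SP6 and T7 phage promoters that flank the insert region.

The payload is a 4.6 kb fragment from Arabidopsis thaliana MYB72 (AT1G56160). Although the insert field names the gene, the stated purpose makes clear that the plasmid carries the MYB72 promoter rather than its coding sequence. The automated annotation does not label this plant sequence. It occupies the largely unannotated stretch between the SP6 and T7 promoters, and the very short "URA3 promoter" and "capTEV" fragment hits inside that interval are most likely chance matches rather than real functional parts. The Type IIS recognition sites and overhangs used for GreenGate assembly are also not annotated.

As an entry module, the plasmid is not expressed in plants itself. It is meant to be combined with other GreenGate modules (tags, coding sequences or reporters, terminators, plant resistance cassettes) into a destination vector for plant transformation. The associated publication concerns mapping spatially distinct phytohormone response zones in Arabidopsis roots colonized by Fusarium oxysporum, consistent with use of this promoter to drive reporter constructs, though the record does not detail the final assemblies.
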