Features (pLannotate 1.2.2; 14 found; start..end, strand, type, name):
     96..200     +  promoter       AmpR promoter: bla
    201..1061    +  CDS            AmpR: β-lactamase; bla; confers resistance to ampicillin, carbenicillin, and related antibiotics
   1232..1820    +  rep_origin     ori: high-copy-number ColE1/pMB1/pBR322/pUC origin of replication
   2003..2095    +  CDS            lacI (fragment): lac repressor; lacI; The lac repressor binds to the lac operator to inhibit transcription in E. coli. This inhibition can be relieved by adding lactose or isopropyl-β-D-thiogalactopyranoside (IPTG).
   2108..2129    +  protein_bind   CAP binding site: CAP binding activates transcription in the presence of cAMP. E. coli catabolite activator protein
   2144..2174    +  promoter       lac promoter: promoter for the E. coli lac operon
   2182..2198    +  protein_bind   lac operator: The lac repressor binds to the lac operator to inhibit transcription in E. coli. This inhibition can be relieved by adding lactose or isopropyl-β-D-thiogalactopyranoside (IPTG). lac repressor encoded by lacI
   2212..2230    +  promoter       SP6 promoter: promoter for bacteriophage SP6 RNA polymerase
   2857..2873    -  promoter       URA3 promoter (fragment): S. cerevisiae URA3
   6073..6090    -  CDS            capTEV™ (fragment): composite tag for in vivo biotinylation, TEV protease cleavage, and 6xHis tagging
   6888..6906    -  promoter       T7 promoter: promoter for bacteriophage T7 RNA polymerase
   6908..7060    +  CDS            lacZα (fragment): LacZα fragment of β-galactosidase; lacZ fragment
   7066..7165    -  misc_feature   bom (fragment): basis of mobility region from pBR322
   7267..1       -  CDS            rop (fragment) (across the origin): Rop protein, which maintains plasmids at low copy number; rop
>Addgene plasmid #196797 | pGG-PIP59 | addgene full sequence | sequence record 396351 | Addgene NGS Result
GACGAAAGGGCCTCGTGATACGCCTATTTTTATAGGTTAATGTCATGATAATAATGGTTTCTTAGACGTC
AGGTGGCACTTTTCGGGGAAATGTGCGCGGAACCCCTATTTGTTTATTTTTCTAAATACATTCAAATATG
TATCCGCTCATGAGACAATAACCCTGATAAATGCTTCAATAATATTGAAAAAGGAAGAGTATGAGTATTC
AACATTTCCGTGTCGCCCTTATTCCCTTTTTTGCGGCATTTTGCCTTCCTGTTTTTGCTCACCCAGAAAC
GCTGGTGAAAGTAAAAGATGCTGAAGATCAGTTGGGTGCACGAGTGGGTTACATCGAACTGGATCTCAAC
AGCGGTAAGATCCTTGAGAGTTTTCGCCCCGAAGAACGTTTTCCAATGATGAGCACTTTTAAAGTTCTGC
TATGTGGCGCGGTATTATCCCGTATTGACGCCGGGCAAGAGCAACTCGGTCGCCGCATACACTATTCTCA
GAATGACTTGGTTGAGTACTCACCAGTCACAGAAAAGCATCTTACGGATGGCATGACAGTAAGAGAATTA
TGCAGTGCTGCCATAACCATGAGTGATAACACTGCGGCCAACTTACTTCTGACAACGATCGGAGGACCGA
AGGAGCTAACCGCTTTTTTGCACAACATGGGGGATCATGTAACTCGCCTTGATCGTTGGGAACCGGAGCT
GAATGAAGCCATACCAAACGACGAGCGTGACACCACGATGCCTGTAGCAATGGCAACAACGTTGCGCAAA
CTATTAACTGGCGAACTACTTACTCTAGCTTCCCGGCAACAATTAATAGACTGGATGGAGGCGGATAAAG
TTGCAGGACCACTTCTGCGCTCGGCCCTTCCGGCTGGCTGGTTTATTGCTGATAAATCTGGAGCCGGTGA
GCGTGGCTCTCGAGGTATCATTGCAGCACTGGGGCCAGATGGTAAGCCCTCCCGTATCGTAGTTATCTAC
ACGACGGGGAGTCAGGCAACTATGGATGAACGAAATAGACAGATCGCTGAGATAGGTGCCTCACTGATTA
AGCATTGGTAACTGTCAGACCAAGTTTACTCATATATACTTTAGATTGATTTAAAACTTCATTTTTAATT
TAAAAGGATCTAGGTGAAGATCCTTTTTGATAATCTCATGACCAAAATCCCTTAACGTGAGTTTTCGTTC
CACTGAGCGTCAGACCCCGTAGAAAAGATCAAAGGATCTTCTTGAGATCCTTTTTTTCTGCGCGTAATCT
GCTGCTTGCAAACAAAAAAACCACCGCTACCAGCGGTGGTTTGTTTGCCGGATCAAGAGCTACCAACTCT
TTTTCCGAAGGTAACTGGCTTCAGCAGAGCGCAGATACCAAATACTGTTCTTCTAGTGTAGCCGTAGTTA
GGCCACCACTTCAAGAACTCTGTAGCACCGCCTACATACCTCGCTCTGCTAATCCTGTTACCAGTGGCTG
CTGCCAGTGGCGATAAGTCGTGTCTTACCGGGTTGGACTCAAGACGATAGTTACCGGATAAGGCGCAGCG
GTCGGGCTGAACGGGGGGTTCGTGCACACAGCCCAGCTTGGAGCGAACGACCTACACCGAACTGAGATAC
CTACAGCGTGAGCTATGAGAAAGCGCCACGCTTCCCGAAGGGAGAAAGGCGGACAGGTATCCGGTAAGCG
GCAGGGTCGGAACAGGAGAGCGCACGAGGGAGCTTCCAGGGGGAAACGCCTGGTATCTTTATAGTCCTGT
CGGGTTTCGCCACCTCTGACTTGAGCGTCGATTTTTGTGATGCTCGTCAGGGGGGCGGAGCCTATGGAAA
AACGCCAGCAACGCGGCCTTTTTACGGTTCCTGGCCTTTTGCTGGCCTTTTGCTCACATGTTCTTTCCTG
CGTTATCCCCTGATTCTGTGGATAACCGTATTACCGCCTTTGAGTGAGCTGATACCGCTCGCCGCAGCCG
AACGACCGAGCGCAGCGAGTCAGTGAGCGAGGAAGCGGAAGAGCGCCCAATACGCAAACCGCCTCTCCCC
GCGCGTTGGCCGATTCATTAATGCAGCTGGCACGACAGGTTTCCCGACTGGAAAGCGGGCAGTGAGCGCA
ACGCAATTAATGTGAGTTAGCTCACTCATTAGGCACCCCAGGCTTTACACTTTATGCTTCCGGCTCGTAT
GTTGTGTGGAATTGTGAGCGGATAACAATTTCACACGAGCTATTTAGGTGACACTATAGAAGTGAAGCTT
GGTCTCAACCTACACGATCTCTTTTGAGATTTAAGAAGTTTCTAGTGTCTTATAGTATCTTGCTAGCTAT
AGGGGAAACAGAGTTATGTAAATTACATATTCTTTATCTAATTGGTTTATCAGATCTATTTGAAGATGGG
ATTATATATATAAGTGAAATAATCGAGATTTAAGGCTTTTATTTTTCTGGTTTTCATCAACACATGCATG
AAGAATTTGGTTTGGAGAAACCGCCGCAAGATGTTTCCCATAAGTATGGCAACAGTATCATTAGCTTCTT
CCCAAACTTGGGGGAATAGATAACCTCACAAAATCAATAGATAAGCTCACAGAAAAACAAAATGTGCCAC
TCTTTTTTTTTTTTTTTCCAGATAAGTAAGTGGCAGGGAGTATGTATGATCCCATGTTACTTCACCTCCA
CAACCACATTCGTAGTCACCCATATTTATTAGCTTTTGTATTTATTTTTTTCATTTTCTAACAAAGGATC
AGAAACCGATCATACAGCTAATTTTATGTGATTGTGAATAATTAGAGTTTTTTTTATTATGAATCTAGAT
ATATACAACAATCAATCATGATTAAAACCATACTATACAAATTCGAACTTTTGCTTACAAAAAAAAAAAA
GATTCGAACATGGTTCATCAATCGGATGGTGAATTTTATGACCATAAGAATAACAAGAAAAATCTTACAA
ACCCCTCATTTATTACGTTTTCTATGTTTTTAATTAAATAAATTATGTTCTGCTATTAAATTCCCAAAAT
CGAACTACAAGAAAGTAATAAAAACATTATGATTATTGCATTCCCAAACCATACATTAGTGCTTCTCTGT
TTCGCATTGTCAAAGTCACCATGGTCCACACGGCGATTGAAATCTACAATATACAATTATGTTAGAATCA
GAATGAAAATAATTGATTTATTCTAAACTTCCAAAGTTTGAATAAAATCACAATAAAAATTTTAACTGCT
AGATTAGCATAAAATATGAAATACTAATTCATGGTAACTGTGGATGTCGGAATCCACAATCAGAATTTTG
TGGTTGTGTTTCGAGGATCTTAAGACTTGTTAAACGAACAAAAATCAATCGGAAAAGTGTTTGTTTATTT
CTGTATAGTTTCAGTGTCAAATCCCCTTTTTTTTCTACAATCATAAACGAAACATATTTATACAAGCACT
TCGAATCACGTGAATTAAACGTCGAGCTGATCTCTCGCCGGGAATCTCGCTCCATTTACTTCGGACGTTA
TGATCCGCCACCTCGAGCAACTTAATTAGTGTCTTTAATTCGTGATTCTTCCGTTACTTGAATTAATAGC
GAATCGAATTTTGAACTGACGGGCTTCTTAATGGGCTTGACCTTCCTGATGGGCTCTCTACAGAACCCAG
ACCTCACAATGGGCCGGATACGGAAATTGACATCCACAGTAGCCACATGTACTTACGATTCATTGGTAGT
CTTTTGGTTCATCTTGGTATATTTTACATAACATATTCCAAAAGACACATTTACTTCATGAGTAGCCACA
TGTACTGAGATCCTTTGCAATTTTATTATTTTTGACATCAATGTAAGTGTTTATACTATTTTTGCAGTTT
TAACAGAAATTACAAAGAATAAAGAATATATAAGACTAAAAGTTACAGAAACACAACGCAATACAAACAG
AAACAGAACAAAATTACAACGAAAACTTCACAAGCATAGATTCTTTGTAAAATTGTACCTTCTATGTCTA
TTGTTGTTGTTTTCTATGTAGTTTATTGCTTTTGAAATATAAACTTGTTTTCTATCTAGTTATGTCGAGG
AGATCAAGACCATCTTTTTTCCAGTAATCTTATATTGTGCTACTATTTTTTATTTTTCCTTCGACAAAAC
AAAACGAAGAGCCCCATATTCTCCGACATTCTCGTTTGGACCAATTCTTTCACACTACCATATCCAACCT
CAAGACTATCATAAAGATGCTATTACAGACGACTATTTCTGAACATGTGTAAGCAACTAGCTAGTGCTCG
GTTCCTTAAGAACCAAGCCAGAACCTGCCATAACTATAATTATAGAAGTCATGCTAATAATACGAAATCG
TTTTCCATATTGGTTGTCCAGCTTTCGGGTCATCCAAATCTTTTCTTTCGAAAAGCACTTCCTTATTCTG
TGATTTGAGTTGAATGTGAGGATGATAACTCTTTATCCTTTTATTCTCATGCTAAATTACCAACTGATTG
TTTTAAAGGTTGAAAAATAACAGATTTTCTTAAAAATCACAGTGCATATATCCAGAACGGCATTTAGATT
AATCTTAATCTCGAGAATCTAATGACTTTCATTCTCCATTATTCTACTTTTCATAAATTCATAATTACAA
TAAAGTTGGTGGACGATATTTTACGTACGGACAAAATTATCCATTGTCAAAACACGTGTAGAGTTGAAGT
CAGGCACACGTAGAATTGCACAAGTAACACGACGTCGCGAGGAAGAAGTGCTAAACATACAGTGACTCAC
AAGCTCTTAATTTCCTTTTTGTTTTGTTTACTTTTTAATGTGAATTAAGTCATACAAGTTGACCACTTCA
AATAAACAAACTATTTCTATTGTATATATCTAGACGTATGTGATACATATATAATGTGATTGCCAATCAT
TACAAGTTTTTACTTAGACCCACACATGCTACGTCACGTTTTAAAACTTTACCTTATGTCCAATCTCTTT
TATCGATATTTATTTCATATGTATGTATAAGATATTATATATATATATATAGGACCCTAATGTGTTTATA
ATATATATCCGTATACGTACGTACAAAAGAAGTACGTATGCTGATTTTGATTGGAAGTTGGGAATGGAAG
CATGGATATTATTCGTACTTCCACACATTTTATTAGCACTTTAGATTACCTCATATTACATTTAACCTCA
CTAAAAGGTAAGAGTTACGAGACTCTTGCTTGCCTAACGTATGCTAAAAGGTATTCATGTATTATGTATT
CATGTTTTTGTACATCATGCATTAAACCTATATAAAATTGCATACTTACGTATTTATATAAAGTAGATAG
CATATGTATTATACGGATGGAATGATCATTAGTTTTTTTGCGCAATCTTACATCAGAGCCTTGTGGCGTG
GATTTGAAGTCTAACCATGCCATGCCATATTTTAATTTATGGAAAACACCAATATATAATTTAATCATCA
CAACTTATAGTCTAAACAACTACAAAATTAATCATCATACATCATGATTTGGATGTACAACTTCGTGTTT
AAACTTTTATTTTATTTTTCTCTTTCAAATAAGGAACTTTGCGTTCTGAAGTGGTGTTTTAAAGATAAGT
CATTTATGAAGTCATTTATACGTTAGATATAAATATTTTGAAATTTTATGAAGTGGTGTTTTAAAGATAA
GTCATTTATGTTCAGTTTAAAACGCAATGTCTATATATACCAGTATTCTCTAATTACTAATAGAAATGTG
AACTTTCATTATTCTTTGTATTAAAACTTCATAGCAAAAAAAAGTAAATAATATTCCCTCCACATCAATT
TAAGTGATGTTTTAAGGGTATTTTGTTCTTGATTCATTATAAGTGATGTTTTCAATTTGTTAATATCTTA
ATTTTTTTGGCTAATTATGTTTTACATCATGTTTTTGTTATTGTCTGAAAACTGAACTTAATGATGTTTT
TATGTAAAAGAGATAAATTAAATGAATGTCTTGTGTTTTCTTAATTTATGCGTAAAAACCTTAAACATTA
GATACAAAGTGATTAAGAAGTAAATAAAAGGAGTAAATAAGAGTAAACTTAGATGATGATGATGATGATG
TGGGTTGAGTTTTATAAGAAATACGAAGACGAGTAAATAAGTTAATAGGCTAAAGAAAAGGATTATTGAA
TTCTCCTTCTGAACTAAATGTCAAATAATAAGTGTCAGGATTAATAAAAAATAAACTGATCTGAATTAAT
TAGGATTACAGTCTACAGATTTATTCTATTTATTTCTCCAATTGGTGTTACTTTTGTTTGTGGCATGGCC
CTTGTGGTCTTTAACACACACGCACACAAACAACCGCTCTAAAGTTTACAATATACTAGATTTCTACTCG
CTCATATCAAAATCTAAAGTCGAAAATCTTTTTGTATAAAATATTTAAAACTGAATAATCAAGAAATGTA
TCAAACTATTTAAATATTTCCGTGATGCTCAAATTAATATACATATTTTTCGTAACTCGTCAATGAATCA
TGCATAACTTGTTTACACAATTATACTTAATGGACACTATGATCTGTACACGGGCATATGAGTAACAAAA
GAAATTTAAGAGATTACTAGTTAAAATCTGCCGTTAACTTCCGTACGTTCCATGCTTTTGGCTCTCTCTC
TACGAGTGAAGTGCCTCAAATAAATAAGAGTTTTATTGAATGGAGTGGAAAATCTAATCTCTAACTAATA
ATTATAAAACATCTTCTGACGTAAAGAGCCGGGTTATATCAATGATATATATATAGGAGCTCCTGATAAT
AATCAAAAACATAACATTGCATATATAGAGAAAGATATAGTGAAGGTAGCTATAGAGAAGAAAGTAGTGT
AATAAGAACATGAGACCGAATTCTCGCCCTATAGTGAGTCGTATTACCTGGCCGTCGTTTTACAACGTCG
TGACTGGGAAAACCCTGGCGTTACCCAACTTAATCGCCTTGCAGCACATCCCCCTTTCGCCAGCTGGCGT
AATAGCGAAGAGGCCCGCACCGATCGCCCTTCCCAACAGTTGCGCAGCCTGAATGGCGAATGGCGCCTGA
TGCGGTATTTTCTCCTTACGCATCTGTGCGGTATTTCACACCGCATATGGTGCACTCTCAGTACAATCTG
CTCTGATGCCGCATAGTTAAGCCAGCCCCGACACCCGCCAACACCCGCTGACGCGCCCTGACGGGCTTGT
CTGCTCCCGGCATCCGCTTACAGACAAGCTGTGACCGTCTCCGGGAGCTGCATGTGTCAGAGGTTTTCAC
CGTCATCACCGAAACGCGCGA
